>Addgene plasmid #144644 | TFORF3168 | addgene full sequence | sequence record 348517 | Addgene NGS Result
GGCTCCGGTGCCCGTCAGTGGGCAGAGCGCACATCGCCCACAGTCCCCGAGAAGTTGGGGGGAGGGGTCG
GCAATTGAACCGGTGCCTAGAGAAGGTGGCGCGGGGTAAACTGGGAAAGTGATGTCGTGTACTGGCTCCG
CCTTTTTCCCGAGGGTGGGGGAGAACCGTATATAAGTGCAGTAGTCGCCGTGAACGTTCTTTTTCGCAAC
GGGTTTGCCGCCAGAACACAGGTAAGTGCCGTGTGTGGTTCCCGCGGGCCTGGCCTCTTTACGGGTTATG
GCCCTTGCGTGCCTTGAATTACTTCCACCTGGCTGCAGTACGTGATTCTTGATCCCGAGCTTCGGGTTGG
AAGTGGGTGGGAGAGTTCGAGGCCTTGCGCTTAAGGAGCCCCTTCGCCTCGTGCTTGAGTTGAGGCCTGG
CCTGGGCGCTGGGGCCGCCGCGTGCGAATCTGGTGGCACCTTCGCGCCTGTCTCGCTGCTTTCGATAAGT
CTCTAGCCATTTAAAATTTTTGATGACCTGCTGCGACGCTTTTTTTCTGGCAAGATAGTCTTGTAAATGC
GGGCCAAGATCTGCACACTGGTATTTCGGTTTTTGGGGCCGCGGGCGGCGACGGGGCCCGTGCGTCCCAG
CGCACATGTTCGGCGAGGCGGGGCCTGCGAGCGCGGCCACCGAGAATCGGACGGGGGTAGTCTCAAGCTG
GCCGGCCTGCTCTGGTGCCTGGCCTCGCGCCGCCGTGTATCGCCCCGCCCTGGGCGGCAAGGCTGGCCCG
GTCGGCACCAGTTGCGTGAGCGGAAAGATGGCCGCTTCCCGGCCCTGCTGCAGGGAGCTCAAAATGGAGG
ACGCGGCGCTCGGGAGAGCGGGCGGGTGAGTCACCCACACAAAGGAAAAGGGCCTTTCCGTCCTCAGCCG
TCGCTTCATGTGACTCCACGGAGTACCGGGCGCCGTCCAGGCACCTCGATTAGTTCTCGAGCTTTTGGAG
TACGTCGTCTTTAGGTTGGGGGGAGGGGTTTTATGCGATGGAGTTTCCCCACACTGAGTGGGTGGAGACT
GAAGTTAGGCCAGCTTGGCACTTGATGTAATTCTCCTTGGAATTTGCCCTTTTTGAGTTTGGATCTTGGT
TCATTCTCAAGCCTCAGACAGTGGTTCAAAGTTTTTTTCTTCCATTTCAGGTGTCGTGAGGCTAGCATCG
ATTGATCAACAAGTTTGTACAAAAAAGTTGGCATGAAAACTAGCCCCCGTCGGCCACTGATTCTCAAAAG
ACGGAGGCTGCCCCTTCCTGTTCAAAATGCCCCAAGTGAAACATCAGAGGAGGAACCTAAGAGATCCCCT
GCCCAACAGGAGTCTAATCAAGCAGAGGCCTCCAAGGAAGTGGCAGAGTCCAACTCTTGCAAGTTTCCAG
CTGGGATCAAGATTATTAACCACCCCACCATGCCCAACACGCAAGTAGTGGCCATCCCCAACAATGCTAA
TATTCACAGCATCATCACAGCACTGACTGCCAAGGGAAAAGAGAGTGGCAGTAGTGGGCCCAACAAATTC
ATCCTCATCAGCTGTGGGGGAGCCCCAACTCAGCCTCCAGGACTCCGGCCTCAAACCCAAACCAGCTATG
ATGCCAAAAGGACAGAAGTGACCCTGGAGACCTTGGGACCAAAACCTGCAGCTAGGGATGTGAATCTTCC
TAGACCACCTGGAGCCCTTTGCGAGCAGAAACGGGAGACCTGTGCAGATGGTGAGGCAGCAGGCTGCACT
ATCAACAATAGCCTATCCAACATCCAGTGGCTTCGAAAGATGAGTTCTGATGGACTGGGCTCCCGCAGCA
TCAAGCAAGAGATGGAGGAAAAGGAGAATTGTCACCTGGAGCAGCGACAGGTTAAGGTTGAGGAGCCTTC
GAGACCATCAGCGTCCTGGCAGAACTCTGTGTCTGAGCGGCCACCCTACTCTTACATGGCCATGATACAA
TTCGCCATCAACAGCACTGAGAGGAAGCGCATGACTTTGAAAGACATCTATACGTGGATTGAGGACCACT
TTCCCTACTTTAAGCACATTGCCAAGCCAGGCTGGAAGAACTCCATCCGCCACAACCTTTCCCTGCACGA
CATGTTTGTCCGGGAGACGTCTGCCAATGGCAAGGTCTCCTTCTGGACCATTCACCCCAGTGCCAACCGC
TACTTGACATTGGACCAGGTGTTTAAGCCACTGGACCCAGGGTCTCCACAATTGCCCGAGCACTTGGAAT
CACAGCAGAAACGACCGAATCCAGAGCTCCGCCGGAACATGACCATCAAAACCGAACTCCCCCTGGGCGC
ACGGCGGAAGATGAAGCCACTGCTACCACGGGTCAGCTCATACCTGGTACCTATCCAGTTCCCGGTGAAC
CAGTCACTGGTGTTGCAGCCCTCGGTGAAGGTGCCATTGCCCCTGGCGGCTTCCCTCATGAGCTCAGAGC
TTGCCCGCCATAGCAAGCGAGTCCGCATTGCCCCCAAGGTGCTGCTAGCTGAGGAGGGGATAGCTCCTCT
TTCTTCTGCAGGACCAGGGAAAGAGGAGAAACTCCTGTTTGGAGAAGGGTTTTCTCCTTTGCTTCCAGTT
CAGACTATCAAGGAGGAAGAAATCCAGCCTGGGGAGGAAATGCCACACTTAGCGAGACCCATCAAAGTGG
AGAGCCCTCCCTTGGAAGAGTGGCCCTCCCCGGCCCCATCTTTCAAAGAGGAATCATCTCACTCCTGGGA
GGATTCGTCCCAATCTCCCACCCCAAGACCCAAGAAGTCCTACAGTGGGCTTAGGTCCCCAACCCGGTGT
GTCTCGGAAATGCTTGTGATTCAACACAGGGAGAGGAGGGAGAGGAGCCGGTCTCGGAGGAAACAGCATC
TACTGCCTCCCTGTGTGGATGAGCCGGAGCTGCTCTTCTCAGAGGGGCCCAGTACTTCCCGCTGGGCCGC
AGAGCTCCCGTTCCCAGCAGACTCCTCTGACCCTGCCTCCCAGCTCAGCTACTCCCAGGAAGTGGGAGGA
CCTTTTAAGACACCCATTAAGGAAACGCTGCCCATCTCCTCCACCCCGAGCAAATCTGTCCTCCCCAGAA
CCCCTGAATCCTGGAGGCTCACGCCCCCAGCCAAAGTAGGGGGACTGGATTTCAGCCCAGTACAAACCTC
CCAGGGTGCCTCTGACCCCTTGCCTGACCCCCTGGGGCTGATGGATCTCAGCACCACTCCCTTGCAAAGT
GCTCCCCCCCTTGAATCACCGCAAAGGCTCCTCAGTTCAGAACCCTTAGACCTCATCTCCGTCCCCTTTG
GCAACTCTTCTCCCTCAGATATAGACGTCCCCAAGCCAGGCTCCCCGGAGCCACAGGTTTCTGGCCTTGC
AGCCAATCGTTCTCTGACAGAAGGCCTGGTCCTGGACACAATGAATGACAGCCTCAGCAAGATCCTGCTG
GACATCAGCTTTCCTGGCCTGGACGAGGACCCACTGGGCCCTGACAACATCAACTGGTCCCAGTTTATTC
CTGAGCTACAGTACCCAACTTTCTTGTACAAAGTGGTTGATATCGGTAAGCCTATCCCTAACCCTCTCCT
CGGTCTCGATTCTACGTAGTAATGAACTAGTCCGTAACTTGAAAGTATTTCGATTTCTTGGCTTTATATA
TCTTGTGGAAAGGACGACACGGCGCGTAGGACTCGTGGCAAACGCGTTAAGTCGACAATCAACCTCTGGA
TTACAAAATTTGTGAAAGATTGACTGGTATTCTTAACTATGTTGCTCCTTTTACGCTATGTGGATACGCT
GCTTTAATGCCTTTGTATCATGCTATTGCTTCCCGTATGGCTTTCATTTTCTCCTCCTTGTATAAATCCT
GGTTGCTGTCTCTTTATGAGGAGTTGTGGCCCGTTGTCAGGCAACGTGGCGTGGTGTGCACTGTGTTTGC
TGACGCAACCCCCACTGGTTGGGGCATTGCCACCACCTGTCAGCTCCTTTCCGGGACTTTCGCTTTCCCC
CTCCCTATTGCCACGGCGGAACTCATCGCCGCCTGCCTTGCCCGCTGCTGGACAGGGGCTCGGCTGTTGG
GCACTGACAATTCCGTGGTGTTGTCGGGGAAATCATCGTCCTTTCCTTGGCTGCTCGCCTGTGTTGCCAC
CTGGATTCTGCGCGGGACGTCCTTCTGCTACGTCCCTTCGGCCCTCAATCCAGCGGACCTTCCTTCCCGC
GGCCTGCTGCCGGCTCTGCGGCCTCTTCCGCGTCTTCGCCTTCGCCCTCAGACGAGTCGGATCTCCCTTT
GGGCCGCCTCCCCGCGTCGACTTTAAGACCAATGACTTACAAGGCAGCTGTAGATCTTAGCCACTTTTTA
AAAGAAAAGGGGGGACTGGAAGGGCTAATTCACTCCCAACGAAGACAAGATCTGCTTTTTGCTTGTACTG
GGTCTCTCTGGTTAGACCAGATCTGAGCCTGGGAGCTCTCTGGCTAACTAGGGAACCCACTGCTTAAGCC
TCAATAAAGCTTGCCTTGAGTGCTTCAAGTAGTGTGTGCCCGTCTGTTGTGTGACTCTGGTAACTAGAGA
TCCCTCAGACCCTTTTAGTCAGTGTGGAAAATCTCTAGCAGTACGTATAGTAGTTCATGTCATCTTATTA
TTCAGTATTTATAACTTGCAAAGAAATGAATATCAGAGAGTGAGAGGAACTTGTTTATTGCAGCTTATAA
TGGTTACAAATAAAGCAATAGCATCACAAATTTCACAAATAAAGCATTTTTTTCACTGCATTCTAGTTGT
GGTTTGTCCAAACTCATCAATGTATCTTATCATGTCTGGCTCTAGCTATCCCGCCCCTAACTCCGCCCAT
CCCGCCCCTAACTCCGCCCAGTTCCGCCCATTCTCCGCCCCATGGCTGACTAATTTTTTTTATTTATGCA
GAGGCCGAGGCCGCCTCGGCCTCTGAGCTATTCCAGAAGTAGTGAGGAGGCTTTTTTGGAGGCCTAGGGA
CGTACCCAATTCGCCCTATAGTGAGTCGTATTACGCGCGCTCACTGGCCGTCGTTTTACAACGTCGTGAC
TGGGAAAACCCTGGCGTTACCCAACTTAATCGCCTTGCAGCACATCCCCCTTTCGCCAGCTGGCGTAATA
GCGAAGAGGCCCGCACCGATCGCCCTTCCCAACAGTTGCGCAGCCTGAATGGCGAATGGG
[124 nt withheld, positions 5171-5294]
C
[91 nt withheld, positions 5296-5386]
A
[49 nt withheld, positions 5388-5436]
CCTTTGACGTTGGAGTCCACGTTCTTT
[37 nt withheld, positions 5464-5500]
ACCCTATCTCGGTCTATTCTTTTGATTTATAAGGGATTTTGCCGATTTCGGCCTATTGGTTAAAAAATGA
GCTGATTTAACAAAAATTTAACGCGAATTTTAACAAAATATTAACGCTTACAATTTAGGTGGCACTTTTC
GGGGAAATGTGCGCGGAACCCCTATTTGTTTATTTTTCTAAATACATTCAAATATGTATCCGCTCATGAG
ACAATAACCCTGATAAATGCTTCAATAATATTGAAAAAGGAAGAGTATGAGTATTCAACATTTCCGTGTC
GCCCTTATTCCCTTTTTTGCGGCATTTTGCCTTCCTGTTTTTGCTCACCCAGAAACGCTGGTGAAAGTAA
AAGATGCTGAAGATCAGTTGGGTGCACGAGTGGGTTACATCGAACTGGATCTCAACAGCGGTAAGATCCT
TGAGAGTTTTCGCCCCGAAGAACGTTTTCCAATGATGAGCACTTTTAAAGTTCTGCTATGTGGCGCGGTA
TTATCCCGTATTGACGCCGGGCAAGAGCAACTCGGTCGCCGCATACACTATTCTCAGAATGACTTGGTTG
AGTACTCACCAGTCACAGAAAAGCATCTTACGGATGGCATGACAGTAAGAGAATTATGCAGTGCTGCCAT
AACCATGAGTGATAACACTGCGGCCAACTTACTTCTGACAACGATCGGAGGACCGAAGGAGCTAACCGCT
TTTTTGCACAACATGGGGGATCATGTAACTCGCCTTGATCGTTGGGAACCGGAGCTGAATGAAGCCATAC
CAAACGACGAGCGTGACACCACGATGCCTGTAGCAATGGCAACAACGTTGCGCAAACTATTAACTGGCGA
ACTACTTACTCTAGCTTCCCGGCAACAATTAATAGACTGGATGGAGGCGGATAAAGTTGCAGGACCACTT
CTGCGCTCGGCCCTTCCGGCTGGCTGGTTTATTGCTGATAAATCTGGAGCCGGTGAGCGTGGGTCTCGCG
GTATCATTGCAGCACTGGGGCCAGATGGTAAGCCCTCCCGTATCGTAGTTATCTACACGACGGGGAGTCA
GGCAACTATGGATGAACGAAATAGACAGATCGCTGAGATAGGTGCCTCACTGATTAAGCATTGGTAACTG
TCAGACCAAGTTTACTCATATATACTTTAGATTGATTTAAAACTTCATTTTTAATTTAAAAGGATCTAGG
TGAAGATCCTTTTTGATAATCTCATGACCAAAATCCCTTAACGTGAGTTTTCGTTCCACTGAGCGTCAGA
CCCCGTAGAAAAGATCAAAGGATCTTCTTGAGATCCTTTTTTTCTGCGCGTAATCTGCTGCTTGCAAACA
AAAAAACCACCGCTACCAGCGGTGGTTTGTTTGCCGGATCAAGAGCTACCAACTCTTTTTCCGAAGGTAA
CTGGCTTCAGCAGAGCGCAGATACCAAATACTGTTCTTCTAGTGTAGCCGTAGTTAGGCCACCACTTCAA
GAACTCTGTAGCACCGCCTACATACCTCGCTCTGCTAATCCTGTTACCAGTGGCTGCTGCCAGTGGCGAT
AAGTCGTGTCTTACCGGGTTGGACTCAAGACGATAGTTACCGGATAAGGCGCAGCGGTCGGGCTGAACGG
GGGGTTCGTGCACACAGCCCAGCTTGGAGCGAACGACCTACACCGAACTGAGATACCTACAGCGTGAGCT
ATGAGAAAGCGCCACGCTTCCCGAAGGGAGAAAGGCGGACAGGTATCCGGTAAGCGGCAGGGTCGGAACA
GGAGAGCGCACGAGGGAGCTTCCAGGGGGAAACGCCTGGTATCTTTATAGTCCTGTCGGGTTTCGCCACC
TCTGACTTGAGCGTCGATTTTTGTGATGCTCGTCAGGGGGGCGGAGCCTATGGAAAAACGCCAGCAACGC
GGCCTTTTTACGGTTCCTGGCCTTTTGCTGGCCTTTTGCTCACATGTTCTTTCCTGCGTTATCCCCTGAT
TCTGTGGATAACCGTATTACCGCCTTTGAGTGAGCTGATACCGCTCGCCGCAGCCGAACGACCGAGCGCA
GCGAGTCAGTGAGCGAGGAAGCGGAAGAGCGCCCAATACGCAAACCGCCTCTCCCCGCGCGTTGGCCGAT
TCATTAATGCAGCTGGCACGACAGGTTTCCCGACTGGAAAGCGGGCAGTGAGCGCAACGCAATTAATGTG
AGTTAGCTCACTCATTAGGCACCCCAGGCTTTACACTTTATGCTTCCGGCTCGTATGTTGTGTGGAATTG
TGAGCGGATAACAATTTCACACAGGAAACAGCTATGACCATGATTACGCCAAGCGCGCAATTAACCCTCA
CTAAAGGGAACAAAAGCTGGAGCTGCAAGCTTAATGTAGTCTTATGCAATACTCTTGTAGTCTTGCAACA
TGGTAACGATGAGTTAGCAACATGCCTTACAAGGAGAGAAAAAGCACCGTGCATGCCGATTGGTGGAAGT
AAGGTGGTACGATCGTGCCTTATTAGGAAGGCAACAGACGGGTCTGACATGGATTGGACGAACCACTGAA
TTGCCGCATTGCAGAGATATTGTATTTAAGTGCCTAGCTCGATACATAAACGGGTCTCTCTGGTTAGACC
AGATCTGAGCCTGGGAGCTCTCTGGCTAACTAGGGAACCCACTGCTTAAGCCTCAATAAAGCTTGCCTTG
AGTGCTTCAAGTAGTGTGTGCCCGTCTGTTGTGTGACTCTGGTAACTAGAGATCCCTCAGACCCTTTTAG
TCAGTGTGGAAAATCTCTAGCAGTGGCGCCCGAACAGGGACTTGAAAGCGAAAGGGAAACCAGAGGAGCT
CTCTCGACGCAGGACTCGGCTTGCTGAAGCGCGCACGGCAAGAGGCGAGGGGCGGCGACTGGTGAGTACG
CCAAAAATTTTGACTAGCGGAGGCTAGAAGGAGAGAGATGGGTGCGAGAGCGTCAGTATTAAGCGGGGGA
GAATTAGATCGCGATGGGAAAAAATTCGGTTAAGGCCAGGGGGAAAGAAAAAATATAAATTAAAACATAT
AGTATGGGCAAGCAGGGAGCTAGAACGATTCGCAGTTAATCCTGGCCTGTTAGAAACATCAGAAGGCTGT
AGACAAATACTGGGACAGCTACAACCATCCCTTCAGACAGGATCAGAAGAACTTAGATCATTATATAATA
CAGTAGCAACCCTCTATTGTGTGCATCAAAGGATAGAGATAAAAGACACCAAGGAAGCTTTAGACAAGAT
AGAGGAAGAGCAAAACAAAAGTAAGACCACCGCACAGCAAGCGGCCGCTGATCTTCAGACCTGGAGGAGG
AGATATGAGGGACAATTGGAGAAGTGAATTATATAAATATAAAGTAGTAAAAATTGAACCATTAGGAGTA
GCACCCACCAAGGCAAAGAGAAGAGTGGTGCAGAGAGAAAAAAGAGCAGTGGGAATAGGAGCTTTGTTCC
TTGGGTTCTTGGGAGCAGCAGGAAGCACTATGGGCGCAGCGTCAATGACGCTGACGGTACAGGCCAGACA
ATTATTGTCTGGTATAGTGCAGCAGCAGAACAATTTGCTGAGGGCTATTGAGGCGCAACAGCATCTGTTG
CAACTCACAGTCTGGGGCATCAAGCAGCTCCAGGCAAGAATCCTGGCTGTGGAAAGATACCTAAAGGATC
AACAGCTCCTGGGGATTTGGGGTTGCTCTGGAAAACTCATTTGCACCACTGCTGTGCCTTGGAATGCTAG
TTGGAGTAATAAATCTCTGGAACAGATTTGGAATCACACGACCTGGATGGAGTGGGACAGAGAAATTAAC
AATTACACAAGCTTAATACACTCCTTAATTGAAGAATCGCAAAACCAGCAAGAAAAGAATGAACAAGAAT
TATTGGAATTAGATAAATGGGCAAGTTTGTGGAATTGGTTTAACATAACAAATTGGCTGTGGTATATAAA
ATTATTCATAATGATAGTAGGAGGCTTGGTAGGTTTAAGAATAGTTTTTGCTGTACTTTCTATAGTGAAT
AGAGTTAGGCAGGGATATTCACCATTATCGTTTCAGACCCACCTCCCAACCCCGAGGGGACCCATGCATT
GCATCTCAATTAGTCAGCAACCAGGTGTGGAAAGTCCCCAGGCTCCCCAGCAGGCAGAAGTATGCAAAGC
ATGCGTCTCAATTAGTCAGCAACCATAGTCCCGCCCCTAACTCCGCCCATCCCGCCCCTAACTCCGCCCA
GTTCCGCCCATTCTCCGCCCCATGGCTGACTAATTTTTTTTATTTATGCAGAGGCCGAGGCCGCCTCGGC
CTCTGAGCTATTCCAGAAGTAGTGAGGAGGCTTTTTTGGAGGCCTAGGCTTTTGCAAAAAGCTTTCTAGA
GGTACCACCGGAGCTTACCATGACCGAGTACAAGCCCACGGTGCGCCTCGCCACCCGCGACGACGTCCCC
AGGGCCGTACGCACCCTCGCCGCCGCGTTCGCCGACTACCCCGCCACGCGCCACACCGTCGATCCGGACC
GCCACATCGAGCGGGTCACCGAGCTGCAAGAACTCTTCCTCACGCGCGTCGGGCTCGACATCGGCAAGGT
GTGGGTCGCGGACGACGGCGCCGCCGTGGCGGTCTGGACCACGCCGGAGAGCGTCGAAGCGGGGGCGGTG
TTCGCCGAGATCGGCCCGCGCATGGCCGAGTTGAGCGGTTCCCGGCTGGCCGCGCAGCAACAGATGGAAG
GCCTCCTGGCGCCGCACCGGCCCAAGGAGCCCGCGTGGTTCCTGGCCACCGTCGGCGTCTCGCCCGACCA
CCAGGGCAAGGGTCTGGGCAGCGCCGTCGTGCTCCCCGGAGTGGAGGCGGCCGAGCGCGCCGGGGTGCCC
GCCTTCCTGGAGACCTCCGCGCCCCGCAACCTCCCCTTCTACGAGCGGCTCGGCTTCACCGTCACCGCCG
ACGTCGAGGTGCCCGAAGGACCGCGCACCTGGTGCATGACCCGCAAGCCCGGTGCCAGTTAACGAATTCT
AGATCTTGAGACAAATGGCAGTATTCATCCACAATTTTAAAAGAAAAGGGGGGATTGGGGGGTACAGTGC
AGGGGAAAGAATAGTAGACATAATAGCAACAGACATACAAACTAAAGAATTACAAAAACAAATTACAAAA
ATTCAAAATTTTCGGGTTTATTACAGGGACAGCAGAGATCCACTTTGGCGCCGGCTCGAGGCCTGCAGGT
GCAAAGATGGATAAAGTTTTAAACAGAGAGGAATCTTTGCAGCTAATGGACCTTCTAGGTCTTGAAAGGA
GTGGGAATT
Features (pLannotate 1.2.2; 34 found; start..end, strand, type, name):
      1..1179    +  promoter       EF-1α promoter: strong constitutive promoter for human elongation factor EF-1α
   1200..1217    +  protein_bind   attB1 (fragment): mutant version of attB; core recombination site for the Gateway® BP reaction BP Clonase™
   1223..3511    +  CDS            FOXM1: FOXM1_HUMAN - Also known as FKHL16, HFH11, MPP2, WIN. Experimental evidence at protein level: Swiss-Prot protein existence level 1. Transcriptional factor regulating the expression of cell cycle genes essential for DNA replication and mitosis. Plays a role in the control of cell proliferation. Plays also a role in DNA breaks repair participating in the DNA damage checkpoint response. From Homo sapiens (Human).
   3513..3537    -  protein_bind   attB2: mutant version of attB; recombination site for the Gateway® BP reaction BP Clonase™
   3545..3586    +  CDS            V5 tag: epitope tag from simian virus 5
   3602..3655    +  promoter       U6 promoter (fragment): RNA polymerase III promoter for human U6 snRNA
   3697..4285    +  misc_feature   WPRE: woodchuck hepatitis virus posttranscriptional regulatory element
   4336..4355    +  misc_feature   cPPT/CTS (fragment): central polypurine tract and central termination sequence of HIV-1
   4357..4590    +  LTR            3' LTR (ΔU3): self-inactivating 3' long terminal repeat (LTR) from HIV-1
   4668..4789    +  polyA_signal   SV40 poly(A) signal: SV40 polyadenylation signal
   4829..4964    +  rep_origin     SV40 ori: SV40 origin of replication
   4985..5003    -  promoter       T7 promoter: promoter for bacteriophage T7 RNA polymerase
   5011..5166    +  CDS            lacZα (fragment): LacZα fragment of β-galactosidase; lacZ fragment
   5171..5599    +  rep_origin     f1 ori (sequence partly withheld): f1 bacteriophage origin of replication; arrow indicates direction of (+) strand synthesis
   5652..5756    +  promoter       AmpR promoter: bla
   5757..6617    +  CDS            AmpR: β-lactamase; bla; confers resistance to ampicillin, carbenicillin, and related antibiotics
   6788..7376    +  rep_origin     ori: high-copy-number ColE1/pMB1/pBR322/pUC origin of replication
   7559..7651    +  CDS            lacI (fragment): lac repressor; lacI; The lac repressor binds to the lac operator to inhibit transcription in E. coli. This inhibition can be relieved by adding lactose or isopropyl-β-D-thiogalactopyranoside (IPTG).
   7664..7685    +  protein_bind   CAP binding site: CAP binding activates transcription in the presence of cAMP. E. coli catabolite activator protein
   7700..7730    +  promoter       lac promoter: promoter for the E. coli lac operon
   7734..7756    +  protein_bind   lac operator (fragment): The lac repressor binds to the lac operator to inhibit transcription in E. coli. This inhibition can be relieved by adding lactose or isopropyl-β-D-thiogalactopyranoside (IPTG). lac repressor encoded by lacI
   7799..7817    +  promoter       T3 promoter: promoter for bacteriophage T3 RNA polymerase
   7845..8071    +  promoter       RSV promoter: Rous sarcoma virus enhancer/promoter
   8072..8252    +  LTR            5' LTR (truncated): truncated 5' long terminal repeat (LTR) from HIV-1
   8299..8424    +  misc_feature   HIV-1 Ψ: packaging signal of human immunodeficiency virus type 1
   8408..8771    +  CDS            HIV-1 gag (fragment): gag protein from human immunodeficiency virus 1; gag
   8917..9150    +  misc_feature   RRE: The Rev response element (RRE) of HIV-1 allows for Rev-dependent mRNA export from the nucleus to the cytoplasm.
   9527..9553    +  CDS            Rev (fragment): human immunodeficiency virus 1 (HIV-1) Rev protein; rev; enhances nuclear export of unspliced and incompletely spliced viral mRNAs
   9560..9583    +  promoter       SV40 promoter (fragment): SV40 early promoter
   9584..9655    +  promoter       SV40 promoter (fragment): SV40 enhancer and early promoter
   9679..9814    +  rep_origin     SV40 ori: SV40 origin of replication
   9860..10456   +  CDS            PuroR (fragment): puromycin N-acetyltransferase; pac from Streptomyces; confers resistance to puromycin
  10505..10622   +  misc_feature   cPPT/CTS: central polypurine tract and central termination sequence of HIV-1
  10687..10753   +  CDS            small t antigen (fragment): SV40 (simian virus 40) small t antigen
