[The description below was written by a language model from this plasmid's Addgene catalogue record and pLannotate feature annotations shown in this document.]
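Description:
TFORF3168 is a lentiviral mammalian expression plasmid built on the pLX_TRC317 backbone, carrying the human FOXM1 open reading frame as one member of a barcoded transcription factor ORF collection. In bacteria it is maintained through a high-copy ColE1/pUC-type origin with ampicillin resistance (AmpR), and an f1 origin is also present. The depositor warns that the plasmid can recombine, as is common for LTR-containing vectors. The sequenced record is 10,759 nt, matching the stated backbone plus insert sizes.

The viral genome is of the third-generation, self-inactivating type. An RSV promoter drives a truncated HIV-1 5' LTR, followed by the Ψ packaging signal, a gag fragment and the RRE for Rev-dependent export. Next comes an SV40 promoter/origin region driving the puromycin N-acetyltransferase gene for selection of transduced cells, then a cPPT/CTS element. The EF-1α promoter then drives FOXM1, a forkhead-family regulator of cell cycle genes. The ORF was inserted by Gateway cloning, is flanked by attB1 and attB2 sites, and reads through into a C-terminal V5 epitope tag. A WPRE downstream enhances transcript expression, and the cassette ends at the ΔU3 3' LTR, followed by an SV40 polyadenylation signal outside the viral unit.

According to the record, each ORF in the collection is paired with a unique 24-bp barcode. This allows the overexpressed factor to be identified in pooled screens, such as those studying directed differentiation. The barcode is not annotated in the feature table, so its exact position is not stated. A short U6 promoter fragment is annotated between the V5 tag and the WPRE.
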