Addgene plasmid #144644: TFORF3168
Purpose: Lentiviral vector for overexpressing transcription factor ORFs with unique 24-bp barcodes. Barcodes facilitate identification of transcription factors in pooled screens.
Depositing lab: Feng Zhang. Depositing organization: Broad Institute. Publication: A transcription factor atlas of directed differentiation. Joung J, Ma S, Tay T, Geiger-Schuller KR, Kirchgatterer PC, Verdine VK, Guo B, Arias-Garcia MA, Allen WE, Singh A, Kuksenko O, Abudayyeh OO, Gootenberg JS, Fu Z, Macrae RK, Buenrostro JD, Regev A, Zhang F. Cell. 2023 Jan 5;186(1):209-229.e26. doi: 10.1016/j.cell.2022.11.026. PubMed 36608654.
Backbone
  Vector backbone: pLX_TRC317
  Backbone manufacturer: Broad Institute Genetic Perturbation Platform
  Backbone size w/o insert (bp): 8264
  Vector type: Mammalian Expression, Lentiviral
  Selectable markers: Puromycin
Growth in bacteria
  Bacterial resistance: Ampicillin, 100 μg/mL
  Growth temperature: 37°C
  Growth strain: NEB Stable
  Copy number: High Copy
Gene/Insert
  Gene/Insert name: FOXM1
  Species: H. sapiens (human)
  Insert size (bp): 2495
  Entrez Gene: FOXM1 (a.k.a. FKHL16, FOXM1A, FOXM1B, FOXM1C, HFH-11, HFH11, HNF-3, INS-1, MPHOSPH2, MPP-2, MPP2, PIG29, TRIDENT)
  Promoter: EF1a
  Tag / fusion protein: V5 (C terminal on insert)
  Cloning method: Gateway Cloning
  Sequencing primers: 5′ GGGTGGAGACTGAAGTTAGGCCAG; 3′ CACATAGCGTAAAAGGAGCAACATAG
Resource information
  A portion of this plasmid was derived from a plasmid made by: Broad Institute Genetic Perturbation Platform
Terms and licenses: Academic/Nonprofit Terms; Industry Terms: Not Available to Industry
Depositor comments: NM_021953.3 Please test multiple small colonies in case of plasmid recombination. To make this collection available in a timely manner, a portion of this collection was not fully sequenced by Addgene. If an Addgene verified full plasmid sequence is not available, please contact us prior to placing an order to request the full sequence.
How to cite: TFORF3168 was a gift from Feng Zhang (Addgene plasmid # 144644 ; http://n2t.net/addgene:144644 ; RRID:Addgene_144644)
