>Addgene plasmid #144644 | TFORF3168 | depositor partial sequence | sequence record 286047 | Insert
ATCGATTGATCAACAAGTTTGTACAAAAAAGTTGGCATGAAAACTAGCCCCCGTCGGCCACTGATTCTCA
AAAGACGGAGGCTGCCCCTTCCTGTTCAAAATGCCCCAAGTGAAACATCAGAGGAGGAACCTAAGAGATC
CCCTGCCCAACAGGAGTCTAATCAAGCAGAGGCCTCCAAGGAAGTGGCAGAGTCCAACTCTTGCAAGTTT
CCAGCTGGGATCAAGATTATTAACCACCCCACCATGCCCAACACGCAAGTAGTGGCCATCCCCAACAATG
CTAATATTCACAGCATCATCACAGCACTGACTGCCAAGGGAAAAGAGAGTGGCAGTAGTGGGCCCAACAA
ATTCATCCTCATCAGCTGTGGGGGAGCCCCAACTCAGCCTCCAGGACTCCGGCCTCAAACCCAAACCAGC
TATGATGCCAAAAGGACAGAAGTGACCCTGGAGACCTTGGGACCAAAACCTGCAGCTAGGGATGTGAATC
TTCCTAGACCACCTGGAGCCCTTTGCGAGCAGAAACGGGAGACCTGTGCAGATGGTGAGGCAGCAGGCTG
CACTATCAACAATAGCCTATCCAACATCCAGTGGCTTCGAAAGATGAGTTCTGATGGACTGGGCTCCCGC
AGCATCAAGCAAGAGATGGAGGAAAAGGAGAATTGTCACCTGGAGCAGCGACAGGTTAAGGTTGAGGAGC
CTTCGAGACCATCAGCGTCCTGGCAGAACTCTGTGTCTGAGCGGCCACCCTACTCTTACATGGCCATGAT
ACAATTCGCCATCAACAGCACTGAGAGGAAGCGCATGACTTTGAAAGACATCTATACGTGGATTGAGGAC
CACTTTCCCTACTTTAAGCACATTGCCAAGCCAGGCTGGAAGAACTCCATCCGCCACAACCTTTCCCTGC
ACGACATGTTTGTCCGGGAGACGTCTGCCAATGGCAAGGTCTCCTTCTGGACCATTCACCCCAGTGCCAA
CCGCTACTTGACATTGGACCAGGTGTTTAAGCCACTGGACCCAGGGTCTCCACAATTGCCCGAGCACTTG
GAATCACAGCAGAAACGACCGAATCCAGAGCTCCGCCGGAACATGACCATCAAAACCGAACTCCCCCTGG
GCGCACGGCGGAAGATGAAGCCACTGCTACCACGGGTCAGCTCATACCTGGTACCTATCCAGTTCCCGGT
GAACCAGTCACTGGTGTTGCAGCCCTCGGTGAAGGTGCCATTGCCCCTGGCGGCTTCCCTCATGAGCTCA
GAGCTTGCCCGCCATAGCAAGCGAGTCCGCATTGCCCCCAAGGTGCTGCTAGCTGAGGAGGGGATAGCTC
CTCTTTCTTCTGCAGGACCAGGGAAAGAGGAGAAACTCCTGTTTGGAGAAGGGTTTTCTCCTTTGCTTCC
AGTTCAGACTATCAAGGAGGAAGAAATCCAGCCTGGGGAGGAAATGCCACACTTAGCGAGACCCATCAAA
GTGGAGAGCCCTCCCTTGGAAGAGTGGCCCTCCCCGGCCCCATCTTTCAAAGAGGAATCATCTCACTCCT
GGGAGGATTCGTCCCAATCTCCCACCCCAAGACCCAAGAAGTCCTACAGTGGGCTTAGGTCCCCAACCCG
GTGTGTCTCGGAAATGCTTGTGATTCAACACAGGGAGAGGAGGGAGAGGAGCCGGTCTCGGAGGAAACAG
CATCTACTGCCTCCCTGTGTGGATGAGCCGGAGCTGCTCTTCTCAGAGGGGCCCAGTACTTCCCGCTGGG
CCGCAGAGCTCCCGTTCCCAGCAGACTCCTCTGACCCTGCCTCCCAGCTCAGCTACTCCCAGGAAGTGGG
AGGACCTTTTAAGACACCCATTAAGGAAACGCTGCCCATCTCCTCCACCCCGAGCAAATCTGTCCTCCCC
AGAACCCCTGAATCCTGGAGGCTCACGCCCCCAGCCAAAGTAGGGGGACTGGATTTCAGCCCAGTACAAA
CCTCCCAGGGTGCCTCTGACCCCTTGCCTGACCCCCTGGGGCTGATGGATCTCAGCACCACTCCCTTGCA
AAGTGCTCCCCCCCTTGAATCACCGCAAAGGCTCCTCAGTTCAGAACCCTTAGACCTCATCTCCGTCCCC
TTTGGCAACTCTTCTCCCTCAGATATAGACGTCCCCAAGCCAGGCTCCCCGGAGCCACAGGTTTCTGGCC
TTGCAGCCAATCGTTCTCTGACAGAAGGCCTGGTCCTGGACACAATGAATGACAGCCTCAGCAAGATCCT
GCTGGACATCAGCTTTCCTGGCCTGGACGAGGACCCACTGGGCCCTGACAACATCAACTGGTCCCAGTTT
ATTCCTGAGCTACAGTACCCAACTTTCTTGTACAAAGTGGTTGATATCGGTAAGCCTATCCCTAACCCTC
TCCTCGGTCTCGATTCTACGTAGTAATGAACTAGTCCGTAACTTGAAAGTATTTCGATTTCTTGGCTTTA
TATATCTTGTGGAAAGGACGACACGGCGCGTAGGACTCGTGGCAA
