>Addgene plasmid #144644 | TFORF3168 | depositor partial sequence | sequence record 286048 | Barcode
CACGGCGCGTAGGACTCGTGGCAA
